Addgene plasmid #186788: cytoplasmic cpVenus control
Purpose: Identical to cytoplasmic NAD+ biosensor, sans bipartite NAD+-binding domain modeled from bacterial DNA ligase
Depositing lab: Michael Cohen. Depositing organization: Oregon Health & Science University. Publication: Biosensor reveals multiple sources for mitochondrial NAD(+). Cambronne XA, Stewart ML, Kim D, Jones-Brunette AM, Morgan RK, Farrens DL, Cohen MS, Goodman RH. Science. 2016 Jun 17;352(6292):1474-7. doi: 10.1126/science.aad5168. PubMed 27313049.
Backbone
  Vector backbone: pCMV-Flag-HA-CcdB-IRES-puro
  Vector type: Mammalian Expression, Lentiviral
  Selectable markers: Puromycin
Growth in bacteria
  Bacterial resistance: Ampicillin, 100 μg/mL
  Growth temperature: 37°C
  Growth strain: NEB Stable
  Copy number: High Copy
Gene/Insert
  Gene/Insert name: cytoplasmic cpVenus control
Terms and licenses: Academic/Nonprofit Terms; Industry Terms: Not Available to Industry
How to cite: cytoplasmic cpVenus control was a gift from Michael Cohen (Addgene plasmid # 186788 ; http://n2t.net/addgene:186788 ; RRID:Addgene_186788)
