[The description below was written by a language model from this plasmid's Addgene catalogue record and pLannotate feature annotations shown in this document.]
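Description:
The cytoplasmic cpVenus control is an 8.6 kb HIV-1-based lentiviral transfer plasmid for mammalian expression, built on the Gateway-compatible pCMV-Flag-HA-CcdB-IRES-puro backbone. In bacteria it is maintained through a high-copy ColE1/pUC-type origin and selected with ampicillin via β-lactamase. The viral portion carries a truncated 5' LTR, the Ψ packaging signal with a gag fragment, the Rev response element, the cPPT/CTS and a self-inactivating ΔU3 3' LTR. These elements allow the RNA genome to be packaged when helper functions are supplied in trans, and leave the integrated provirus without LTR promoter activity.

Expression comes from an internal CMV enhancer/promoter. Downstream lie FLAG and HA epitope sequences, then an attB1/attB2-flanked open reading frame where the ccdB cassette of the parent vector has been replaced by recombination. The annotation software labels this roughly 720 bp frame as a GFP-family protein (cEGFP), and this corresponds to the circularly permuted Venus named in the catalogue entry. The feature table annotates no localisation signal, so the basis for the "cytoplasmic" designation is not evident from the record. An EMCV IRES follows and links the puromycin N-acetyltransferase gene to the same transcript, so puromycin selection enriches for cells expressing the fluorescent protein. A WPRE enhances transcript expression.

According to the record, the construct is identical to the depositors' cytoplasmic NAD+ biosensor except that it lacks the bipartite NAD+-binding domain modelled on bacterial DNA ligase. It therefore serves as the matched control, presumably for identifying fluorescence changes that do not depend on NAD+ binding when sensor readings are interpreted.
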