Features (pLannotate 1.2.2; 29 found; start..end, strand, type, name):
    377..634     +  LTR            5' LTR (truncated): truncated 5' long terminal repeat (LTR) from HIV-1
    681..806     +  misc_feature   HIV-1 Ψ: packaging signal of human immunodeficiency virus type 1
    790..1128    +  CDS            HIV-1 gag (fragment): gag protein from human immunodeficiency virus 1; gag
   1303..1536    +  misc_feature   RRE: The Rev response element (RRE) of HIV-1 allows for Rev-dependent mRNA export from the nucleus to the cytoplasm.
   1913..2013    +  CDS            Rev (fragment): human immunodeficiency virus 1 (HIV-1) Rev protein; rev; enhances nuclear export of unspliced and incompletely spliced viral mRNAs
   2062..2179    +  misc_feature   cPPT/CTS: central polypurine tract and central termination sequence of HIV-1
   2231..2534    +  enhancer       CMV enhancer: human cytomegalovirus immediate early enhancer
   2535..2738    +  promoter       CMV promoter: human cytomegalovirus (CMV) immediate early promoter
   2886..2906    +  CDS            FLAG (fragment): FLAG® epitope tag, followed by an enterokinase cleavage site
   2919..2945    +  CDS            3xHA (fragment): three tandem HA epitope tags
   2961..2985    +  protein_bind   attB1: mutant version of attB; recombination site for the Gateway® BP reaction BP Clonase™
   3012..3734    +  CDS            cEGFP: cEGFP is a basic (constitutively fluorescent) green fluorescent protein published in 2008, derived from Aequorea victoria.
   3761..3785    -  protein_bind   attB2: mutant version of attB; recombination site for the Gateway® BP reaction BP Clonase™
   3903..4365    +  misc_feature   IRES: internal ribosome entry site (IRES) of the encephalomyocarditis virus (EMCV)
   4379..4978    +  CDS            PuroR: puromycin N-acetyltransferase; pac from Streptomyces alboniger; confers resistance to puromycin
   4995..5583    +  misc_feature   WPRE: woodchuck hepatitis virus posttranscriptional regulatory element
   5591..5656    +  CDS            nef (fragment): NEF_HV1Z2 - Experimental evidence at protein level: Swiss-Prot protein existence level 1. Extracellular Nef protein targets CD4(+) T-lymphocytes for apoptosis by interacting with CXCR4 surface receptors. From Human immunodeficiency virus type 1 group M subtype D (isolate Z2/CDC-Z34) (HIV-1).
   5658..5891    +  LTR            3' LTR (ΔU3): self-inactivating 3' long terminal repeat (LTR) from HIV-1
   6096..6200    +  promoter       AmpR promoter: bla
   6201..7061    +  CDS            AmpR: β-lactamase; bla; confers resistance to ampicillin, carbenicillin, and related antibiotics
   7232..7820    +  rep_origin     ori: high-copy-number ColE1/pMB1/pBR322/pUC origin of replication
   8003..8057    +  CDS            lacI (fragment): lac repressor; lacI; The lac repressor binds to the lac operator to inhibit transcription in E. coli. This inhibition can be relieved by adding lactose or isopropyl-β-D-thiogalactopyranoside (IPTG).
   8063..8156    +  rep_origin     SV40 ori (fragment): SV40 origin of replication
   8181..8218    +  CDS            lacI (fragment): lac repressor; lacI; The lac repressor binds to the lac operator to inhibit transcription in E. coli. This inhibition can be relieved by adding lactose or isopropyl-β-D-thiogalactopyranoside (IPTG).
   8231..8252    +  protein_bind   CAP binding site: CAP binding activates transcription in the presence of cAMP. E. coli catabolite activator protein
   8267..8297    +  promoter       lac promoter: promoter for the E. coli lac operon
   8305..8321    +  protein_bind   lac operator: The lac repressor binds to the lac operator to inhibit transcription in E. coli. This inhibition can be relieved by adding lactose or isopropyl-β-D-thiogalactopyranoside (IPTG). lac repressor encoded by lacI
   8355..8438    +  polyA_signal   SV40 poly(A) signal (fragment): SV40 polyadenylation signal
   8605..329     +  CDS            nef (fragment) (across the origin): NEF_HV1BR - Experimental evidence at protein level: Swiss-Prot protein existence level 1. Extracellular Nef protein targets CD4(+) T-lymphocytes for apoptosis by interacting with CXCR4 surface receptors (PubMed:14990729). From Human immunodeficiency virus type 1 group M subtype B (isolate BRU/LAI) (HIV-1).
>Addgene plasmid #186788 | cytoplasmic cpVenus control | addgene full sequence | sequence record 368061 | Addgene NGS Result
TGGAAGGGCTAATTCACTCCCAAAGAAGACAAGATATCCTTGATCTGTGGATCTACCACACACAAGGCTA
CTTCCCTGATTAGCAGAACTACACACCAGGGCCAGGGGTCAGATATCCACTGACCTTTGGATGGTGCTAC
AAGCTAGTACCAGTTGAGCCAGATAAGGTAGAAGAGGCCAATAAAGGAGAGAACACCAGCTTGTTACACC
CTGTGAGCCTGCATGGGATGGATGACCCGGAGAGAGAAGTGTTAGAGTGGAGGTTTGACAGCCGCCTAGC
ATTTCATCACGTGGCCCGAGAGCTGCATCCGGAGTACTTCAAGAACTGCTGATATCGAGCTTGCTACAAG
GGACTTTCCGCTGGGGACTTTCCAGGGAGGCGTGGCCTGGGCGGGACTGGGGAGTGGCGAGCCCTCAGAT
CCTGCATATAAGCAGCTGCTTTTTGCCTGTACTGGGTCTCTCTGGTTAGACCAGATCTGAGCCTGGGAGC
TCTCTGGCTAACTAGGGAACCCACTGCTTAAGCCTCAATAAAGCTTGCCTTGAGTGCTTCAAGTAGTGTG
TGCCCGTCTGTTGTGTGACTCTGGTAACTAGAGATCCCTCAGACCCTTTTAGTCAGTGTGGAAAATCTCT
AGCAGTGGCGCCCGAACAGGGACTTGAAAGCGAAAGGGAAACCAGAGGAGCTCTCTCGACGCAGGACTCG
GCTTGCTGAAGCGCGCACGGCAAGAGGCGAGGGGCGGCGACTGGTGAGTACGCCAAAAATTTTGACTAGC
GGAGGCTAGAAGGAGAGAGATGGGTGCGAGAGCGTCAGTATTAAGCGGGGGAGAATTAGATCGCGATGGG
AAAAAATTCGGTTAAGGCCAGGGGGAAAGAAAAAATATAAATTAAAACATATAGTATGGGCAAGCAGGGA
GCTAGAACGATTCGCAGTTAATCCTGGCCTGTTAGAAACATCAGAAGGCTGTAGACAAATACTGGGACAG
CTACAACCATCCCTTCAGACAGGATCAGAAGAACTTAGATCATTATATAATACAGTAGCAACCCTCTATT
GTGTGCATCAAAGGATAGAGATAAAAGACACCAAGGAAGCTTTAGACAAGATAGAGGAAGAGCAAAACAA
AAGTAAGACCACCGCACAGCAAGCGGCCGGCCGCTGATCTTCAGACCTGGAGGAGGAGATATGAGGGACA
ATTGGAGAAGTGAATTATATAAATATAAAGTAGTAAAAATTGAACCATTAGGAGTAGCACCCACCAAGGC
AAAGAGAAGAGTGGTGCAGAGAGAAAAAAGAGCAGTGGGAATAGGAGCTTTGTTCCTTGGGTTCTTGGGA
GCAGCAGGAAGCACTATGGGCGCAGCGTCAATGACGCTGACGGTACAGGCCAGACAATTATTGTCTGGTA
TAGTGCAGCAGCAGAACAATTTGCTGAGGGCTATTGAGGCGCAACAGCATCTGTTGCAACTCACAGTCTG
GGGCATCAAGCAGCTCCAGGCAAGAATCCTGGCTGTGGAAAGATACCTAAAGGATCAACAGCTCCTGGGG
ATTTGGGGTTGCTCTGGAAAACTCATTTGCACCACTGCTGTGCCTTGGAATGCTAGTTGGAGTAATAAAT
CTCTGGAACAGATTTGGAATCACACGACCTGGATGGAGTGGGACAGAGAAATTAACAATTACACAAGCTT
AATACACTCCTTAATTGAAGAATCGCAAAACCAGCAAGAAAAGAATGAACAAGAATTATTGGAATTAGAT
AAATGGGCAAGTTTGTGGAATTGGTTTAACATAACAAATTGGCTGTGGTATATAAAATTATTCATAATGA
TAGTAGGAGGCTTGGTAGGTTTAAGAATAGTTTTTGCTGTACTTTCTATAGTGAATAGAGTTAGGCAGGG
ATATTCACCATTATCGTTTCAGACCCACCTCCCAACCCCGAGGGGACCCGACAGGCCCGAAGGAATAGAA
GAAGAAGGTGGAGAGAGAGACAGAGACAGATCCATTCGATTAGTGAACGGATCTCGACGGTATCGCCGAA
TTAATTCACAAATGGCAGTATTCATCCACAATTTTAAAAGAAAAGGGGGGATTGGGGGGTACAGTGCAGG
GGAAAGAATAGTAGACATAATAGCAACAGACATACAAACTAAAGAATTACAAAAACAAATTACAAAAATT
CAAAATTTTCGGGTTTATTACAGGGACAGCAGAGATCCAGTTTGGACTAGTGGAGTTCCGCGTTACATAA
CTTACGGTAAATGGCCCGCCTGGCTGACCGCCCAACGACCCCCGCCCATTGACGTCAATAATGACGTATG
TTCCCATAGTAACGCCAATAGGGACTTTCCATTGACGTCAATGGGTGGAGTATTTACGGTAAACTGCCCA
CTTGGCAGTACATCAAGTGTATCATATGCCAAGTACGCCCCCTATTGACGTCAATGACGGTAAATGGCCC
GCCTGGCATTATGCCCAGTACATGACCTTATGGGACTTTCCTACTTGGCAGTACATCTACGTATTAGTCA
TCGCTATTACCATGGTGATGCGGTTTTGGCAGTACATCAATGGGCGTGGATAGCGGTTTGACTCACGGGG
ATTTCCAAGTCTCCACCCCATTGACGTCAATGGGAGTTTGTTTTGGCACCAAAATCAACGGGACTTTCCA
AAATGTCGTAACAACTCCGCCCCATTGACGCAAATGGGCGGTAGGCGTGTACGGTGGGAGGTCTATATAA
GCAGAGCTCGTTTAGTGAACCGTCAGATCGCCTGGAGACGCCATCCACGCTGTTTTGACCTCCATAGAAG
ACACCGGCGGCCGCAGATCTCTCGAGGTTGATCTGCCACCATGACCGGTCTGCAGAAAAAGCTGGAAGAG
CTGGAACTGGACGACTACAAGGATGACGATGACAAGCTCGATGGAGGATACCCATACGATGTTCCAGATT
ACGCTGCTCGAGGTTATCAAACAAGTTTGTACAAAAAAGCAGGCTCCACCATGGGGCATATGTACAACAG
CGACAACGTCTACATCACCGCCGACAAGCAGAAGAACGGCATCAAGGCCAACTTCAAGATCCGCCACAAC
ATCGAGGACGGCGGCGTGCAGCTCGCCGACCACTACCAGCAGAACACCCCCATCGGCGACGGCCCCGTGC
TGCTGCCCGACAACCACTACCTGAGCTTCCAGTCCAAGCTGAGCAAAGACCCCAACGAGAAGCGCGATCA
CATGGTCCTGCTGGAGTTCGTGACCGCCGCCGGGATCACTCTCGGCATGGACGAGCTGTACAAGGGCGGT
TCCGGAGGCATGGTGAGCAAGGGCGAGGAGCTGTTCACCGGGGTGGTGCCCATCCTGGTCGAGCTGGACG
GCGACGTAAACGGCCACAAGTTCAGCGTGTCCGGCGAGGGCGAGGGCGATGCCACCTACGGCAAGCTGAC
CCTGAAGCTGATCTGCACCACCGGCAAGCTGCCCGTGCCCTGGCCCACCCTCGTGACCACCCTGGGCTAC
GGTCTCCAATGCTTCGCCCGCTACCCCGACCACATGAAGCAGCACGACTTCTTCAAGTCCGCCATGCCCG
AAGGCTACGTCCAGGAGCGCACCATCTTCTTCAAGGACGACGGCAACTACAAGACCCGCGCCGAGGTGAA
GTTCGAGGGCGACACCCTGGTGAACCGCATCGAGCTGAAGGGCATCGACTTCAAGGAGGACGGCAACATC
CTGGGGCACAAGCTTGAGTACAACTAAGCGGCCGCACTCGAGATATCTAGACCCAGCTTTCTTGTACAAA
GTGGTTCGATAACGAATTCCGCCCCCCCCCCCTAACGTTACTGGCCGAAGCCGCTTGGAATAAGGCCGGT
GTGCGTTTGTCTATATGTTATTTTCCACCATATTGCCGTCTTTTGGCAATGTGAGGGCCCGGAAACCTGG
CCCTGTCTTCTTGACGAGCATTCCTAGGGGTCTTTCCCCTCTCGCCAAAGGAATGCAAGGTCTGTTGAAT
GTCGTGAAGGAAGCAGTTCCTCTGGAAGCTTCTTGAAGACAAACAACGTCTGTAGCGACCCTTTGCAGGC
AGCGGAACCCCCCACCTGGCGACAGGTGCCTCTGCGGCCAAAAGCCACGTGTATAAGATACACCTGCAAA
GGCGGCACAACCCCAGTGCCACGTTGTGAGTTGGATAGTTGTGGAAAGAGTCAAATGGCTCTCCTCAAGC
GTATTCAACAAGGGGCTGAAGGATGCCCAGAAGGTACCCCATTGTATGGGATCTGATCTGGGGCCTCGGT
GCACATGCTTTACATGTGTTTAGTCGAGGTTAAAAAAACGTCTAGGCCCCCCGAACCACGGGGACGTGGT
TTTCCTTTGAAAAACACGATGATAATATGGCCACAACCATGACCGAGTACAAGCCCACGGTGCGCCTCGC
CACCCGCGACGACGTCCCCAGGGCCGTACGCACCCTCGCCGCCGCGTTCGCCGACTACCCCGCCACGCGC
CACACCGTCGATCCGGACCGCCACATCGAGCGGGTCACCGAGCTGCAAGAACTCTTCCTCACGCGCGTCG
GGCTCGACATCGGCAAGGTGTGGGTCGCGGACGACGGCGCCGCGGTGGCGGTCTGGACCACGCCGGAGAG
CGTCGAAGCGGGGGCGGTGTTCGCCGAGATCGGCCCGCGCATGGCCGAGTTGAGCGGTTCCCGGCTGGCC
GCGCAGCAACAGATGGAAGGCCTCCTGGCGCCGCACCGGCCCAAGGAGCCCGCGTGGTTCCTGGCCACCG
TCGGCGTCTCGCCCGACCACCAGGGCAAGGGTCTGGGCAGCGCCGTCGTGCTCCCCGGAGTGGAGGCGGC
CGAGCGCGCCGGGGTGCCCGCCTTCCTGGAGACCTCCGCGCCCCGCAACCTCCCCTTCTACGAGCGGCTC
GGCTTCACCGTCACCGCCGACGTCGAGGTGCCCGAAGGACCGCGCACCTGGTGCATGACCCGCAAGCCCG
GTGCCTGATGCATCGATGGATCCTAATCAACCTCTGGATTACAAAATTTGTGAAAGATTGACTGGTATTC
TTAACTATGTTGCTCCTTTTACGCTATGTGGATACGCTGCTTTAATGCCTTTGTATCATGCTATTGCTTC
CCGTATGGCTTTCATTTTCTCCTCCTTGTATAAATCCTGGTTGCTGTCTCTTTATGAGGAGTTGTGGCCC
GTTGTCAGGCAACGTGGCGTGGTGTGCACTGTGTTTGCTGACGCAACCCCCACTGGTTGGGGCATTGCCA
CCACCTGTCAGCTCCTTTCCGGGACTTTCGCTTTCCCCCTCCCTATTGCCACGGCGGAACTCATCGCCGC
CTGCCTTGCCCGCTGCTGGACAGGGGCTCGGCTGTTGGGCACTGACAATTCCGTGGTGTTGTCGGGGAAA
TCATCGTCCTTTCCTTGGCTGCTCGCCTGTGTTGCCACCTGGATTCTGCGCGGGACGTCCTTCTGCTACG
TCCCTTCGGCCCTCAATCCAGCGGACCTTCCTTCCCGCGGCCTGCTGCCGGCTCTGCGGCCTCTTCCGCG
TCTTCGCCTTCGCCCTCAGACGAGTCGGATCTCCCTTTGGGCCGCCTCCCCGCCTGAGATCCTTTAAGAC
CAATGACTTACAAGGCAGCTGTAGATCTTAGCCACTTTTTAAAAGAAAAGGGGGGACTGGAAGGGCTAAT
TCACTCCCAACGAAGACAAGATCTGCTTTTTGCTTGTACTGGGTCTCTCTGGTTAGACCAGATCTGAGCC
TGGGAGCTCTCTGGCTAACTAGGGAACCCACTGCTTAAGCCTCAATAAAGCTTGCCTTGAGTGCTTCAAG
TAGTGTGTGCCCGTCTGTTGTGTGACTCTGGTAACTAGAGATCCCTCAGACCCTTTTAGTCAGTGTGGAA
AATCTCTAGCAGTAGTAGTTCATGTCATCTTATTATTCAGTATTTATAACTTGCAAAGAAATGAATATCA
GAGAGTGAGAGGCCCGGGTTAATTAAGGAAAGGGCTAGATCATTCTTGAAGACGAAAGGGCCTCGTGATA
CGCCTATTTTTATAGGTTAATGTCATGATAATAATGGTTTCTTAGACGTCAGGTGGCACTTTTCGGGGAA
ATGTGCGCGGAACCCCTATTTGTTTATTTTTCTAAATACATTCAAATATGTATCCGCTCATGAGACAATA
ACCCTGATAAATGCTTCAATAATATTGAAAAAGGAAGAGTATGAGTATTCAACATTTCCGTGTCGCCCTT
ATTCCCTTTTTTGCGGCATTTTGCCTTCCTGTTTTTGCTCACCCAGAAACGCTGGTGAAAGTAAAAGATG
CTGAAGATCAGTTGGGTGCACGAGTGGGTTACATCGAACTGGATCTCAACAGCGGTAAGATCCTTGAGAG
TTTTCGCCCCGAAGAACGTTTTCCAATGATGAGCACTTTTAAAGTTCTGCTATGTGGCGCGGTATTATCC
CGTGTTGACGCCGGGCAAGAGCAACTCGGTCGCCGCATACACTATTCTCAGAATGACTTGGTTGAGTACT
CACCAGTCACAGAAAAGCATCTTACGGATGGCATGACAGTAAGAGAATTATGCAGTGCTGCCATAACCAT
GAGTGATAACACTGCGGCCAACTTACTTCTGACAACGATCGGAGGACCGAAGGAGCTAACCGCTTTTTTG
CACAACATGGGGGATCATGTAACTCGCCTTGATCGTTGGGAACCGGAGCTGAATGAAGCCATACCAAACG
ACGAGCGTGACACCACGATGCCTGTAGCAATGGCAACAACGTTGCGCAAACTATTAACTGGCGAACTACT
TACTCTAGCTTCCCGGCAACAATTAATAGACTGGATGGAGGCGGATAAAGTTGCAGGACCACTTCTGCGC
TCGGCCCTTCCGGCTGGCTGGTTTATTGCTGATAAATCTGGAGCCGGTGAGCGTGGGTCTCGCGGTATCA
TTGCAGCACTGGGGCCAGATGGTAAGCCCTCCCGTATCGTAGTTATCTACACGACGGGGAGTCAGGCAAC
TATGGATGAACGAAATAGACAGATCGCTGAGATAGGTGCCTCACTGATTAAGCATTGGTAACTGTCAGAC
CAAGTTTACTCATATATACTTTAGATTGATTTAAAACTTCATTTTTAATTTAAAAGGATCTAGGTGAAGA
TCCTTTTTGATAATCTCATGACCAAAATCCCTTAACGTGAGTTTTCGTTCCACTGAGCGTCAGACCCCGT
AGAAAAGATCAAAGGATCTTCTTGAGATCCTTTTTTTCTGCGCGTAATCTGCTGCTTGCAAACAAAAAAA
CCACCGCTACCAGCGGTGGTTTGTTTGCCGGATCAAGAGCTACCAACTCTTTTTCCGAAGGTAACTGGCT
TCAGCAGAGCGCAGATACCAAATACTGTTCTTCTAGTGTAGCCGTAGTTAGGCCACCACTTCAAGAACTC
TGTAGCACCGCCTACATACCTCGCTCTGCTAATCCTGTTACCAGTGGCTGCTGCCAGTGGCGATAAGTCG
TGTCTTACCGGGTTGGACTCAAGACGATAGTTACCGGATAAGGCGCAGCGGTCGGGCTGAACGGGGGGTT
CGTGCACACAGCCCAGCTTGGAGCGAACGACCTACACCGAACTGAGATACCTACAGCGTGAGCTATGAGA
AAGCGCCACGCTTCCCGAAGGGAGAAAGGCGGACAGGTATCCGGTAAGCGGCAGGGTCGGAACAGGAGAG
CGCACGAGGGAGCTTCCAGGGGGAAACGCCTGGTATCTTTATAGTCCTGTCGGGTTTCGCCACCTCTGAC
TTGAGCGTCGATTTTTGTGATGCTCGTCAGGGGGGCGGAGCCTATGGAAAAACGCCAGCAACGCGGCCTT
TTTACGGTTCCTGGCCTTTTGCTGGCCTTTTGCTCACATGTTCTTTCCTGCGTTATCCCCTGATTCTGTG
GATAACCGTATTACCGCCTTTGAGTGAGCTGATACCGCTCGCCGCAGCCGAACGACCGAGCGCAGCGAGT
CAGTGAGCGAGGAAGCGGAAGAGCGCCCAATACGCAAACCGCCTCTCCCCGCGCGTTGGCCGATTCATTA
ATGCAGCAAGCTCATGGCTGACTAATTTTTTTTATTTATGCAGAGGCCGAGGCCGCCTCGGCCTCTGAGC
TATTCCAGAAGTAGTGAGGAGGCTTTTTTGGAGGCCTAGGCTTTTGCAAAAAGCTCCCCGTGGCACGACA
GGTTTCCCGACTGGAAAGCGGGCAGTGAGCGCAACGCAATTAATGTGAGTTAGCTCACTCATTAGGCACC
CCAGGCTTTACACTTTATGCTTCCGGCTCGTATGTTGTGTGGAATTGTGAGCGGATAACAATTTCACACA
GGAAACAGCTATGACATGATTACGAATTTCACAAATAAAGCATTTTTTTCACTGCATTCTAGTTGTGGTT
TGTCCAAACTCATCAATGTATCTTATCATGTCTGGATCAACTGGATAACTCAAGCTAACCAAAATCATCC
CAAACTTCCCACCCCATACCCTATTACCACTGCCAATTACCTGTGGTTTCATTTACTCTAAACCTGTGAT
TCCTCTGAATTATTTTCATTTTAAAGAAATTGTATTTGTTAAATATGTACTACAAACTTAGTAGT
